>Addgene plasmid #1441 | pPD26_77 | depositor full sequence | sequence record 52 | Author sequence
ATGACCATGATTACGCCAAGCTTGCATGCCTGCAGGTCGACTCTAGAGGATCCCCGGGTACCGAGCTCAG
AAAAAATGACTGCTCCAAAGAAGAAGCGTAAGGTACCGGTGGGTGAAGACCAGAAACAGCACCTCGAACT
GAGCCGCGATATTGCCCAGCGTTTCAACGCGCTGTATGGCGAGATCGATCCCGTCGTTTTACAACGTCGT
GACTGGGAAAACCCTGGCGTTACCCAACTTAATCGCCTTGCAGCACATCCCCCTTTCGCCAGCTGGCGTA
ATAGCGAAGAGGCCCGCACCGATCGCCCTTCCCAACAGTTGCGCAGCCTGAATGGCGAATGGCGCTTTGC
CTGGTTTCCGGCACCAGAAGCGGTGCCGGAAAGCTGGCTGGAGTGCGATCTTCCTGAGGCCGATACTGTC
GTCGTCCCCTCAAACTGGCAGATGCACGGTTACGATGCGCCCATCTACACCAACGTGACCTATCCCATTA
CGGTCAATCCGCCGTTTGTTCCCACGGAGAATCCGACGGGTTGTTACTCGCTCACATTTAATGTTGATGA
AAGCTGGCTACAGGAAGGCCAGACGCGAATTATTTTTGATGGCGTTAACTCGGCGTTTCATCTGTGGTGC
AACGGGCGCTGGGTCGGTTACGGCCAGGACAGTCGTTTGCCGTCTGAATTTGACCTGAGCGCATTTTTAC
GCGCCGGAGAAAACCGCCTCGCGGTGATGGTGCTGCGCTGGAGTGACGGCAGTTATCTGGAAGATCAGGA
TATGTGGCGGATGAGCGGCATTTTCCGTGACGTCTCGTTGCTGCATAAACCGACTACACAAATCAGCGAT
TTCCATGTTGCCACTCGCTTTAATGATGATTTCAGCCGCGCTGTACTGGAGGCTGAAGTTCAGATGTGCG
GCGAGTTGCGTGACTACCTACGGGTAACAGTTTCTTTATGGCAGGGTGAAACGCAGGTCGCCAGCGGCAC
CGCGCCTTTCGGCGGTGAAATTATCGATGAGCGTGGTGGTTATGCCGATCGCGTCACACTACGTCTGAAC
GTCGAAAACCCGAAACTGTGGAGCGCCGAAATCCCGAATCTCTATCGTGCGGTGGTTGAACTGCACACCG
CCGACGGCACGCTGATTGAAGCAGAAGCCTGCGATGTCGGTTTCCGCGAGGTGCGGATTGAAAATGGTCT
GCTGCTGCTGAACGGCAAGCCGTTGCTGATTCGAGGCGTTAACCGTCACGAGCATCATCCTCTGCATGGT
CAGGTCATGGATGAGCAGACGATGGTGCAGGATATCCTGCTGATGAAGCAGAACAACTTTAACGCCGTGC
GCTGTTCGCATTATCCGAACCATCCGCTGTGGTACACGCTGTGCGACCGCTACGGCCTGTATGTGGTGGA
TGAAGCCAATATTGAAACCCACGGCATGGTGCCAATGAATCGTCTGACCGATGATCCGCGCTGGCTACCG
GCGATGAGCGAACGCGTAACGCGAATGGTGCAGCGCGATCGTAATCACCCGAGTGTGATCATCTGGTCGC
TGGGGAATGAATCAGGCCACGGCGCTAATCACGACGCGCTGTATCGCTGGATCAAATCTGTCGATCCTTC
CCGCCCGGTGCAGTATGAAGGCGGCGGAGCCGACACCACGGCCACCGATATTATTTGCCCGATGTACGCG
CGCGTGGATGAAGACCAGCCCTTCCCGGCTGTGCCGAAATGGTCCATCAAAAAATGGCTTTCGCTACCTG
GAGAGACGCGCCCGCTGATCCTTTGCGAATACGCCCACGCGATGGGTAACAGTCTTGGCGGTTTCGCTAA
ATACTGGCAGGCGTTTCGTCAGTATCCCCGTTTACAGGGCGGCTTCGTCTGGGACTGGGTGGATCAGTCG
CTGATTAAATATGATGAAAACGGCAACCCGTGGTCGGCTTACGGCGGTGATTTTGGCGATACGCCGAACG
ATCGCCAGTTCTGTATGAACGGTCTGGTCTTTGCCGACCGCACGCCGCATCCAGCGCTGACGGAAGCAAA
ACACCAGCAGCAGTTTTTCCAGTTCCGTTTATCCGGGCAAACCATCGAAGTGACCAGCGAATACCTGTTC
CGTCATAGCGATAACGAGCTCCTGCACTGGATGGTGGCGCTGGATGGTAAGCCGCTGGCAAGCGGTGAAG
TGCCTCTGGATGTCGCTCCACAAGGTAAACAGTTGATTGAACTGCCTGAACTACCGCAGCCGGAGAGCGC
CGGGCAACTCTGGCTCACAGTACGCGTAGTGCAACCGAACGCGACCGCATGGTCAGAAGCCGGGCACATC
AGCGCCTGGCAGCAGTGGCGTCTGGCGGAAAACCTCAGTGTGACGCTCCCCGCCGCGTCCCACGCCATCC
CGCATCTGACCACCAGCGAAATGGATTTTTGCATCGAGCTGGGTAATAAGCGTTGGCAATTTAACCGCCA
GTCAGGCTTTCTTTCACAGATGTGGATTGGCGATAAAAAACAACTGCTGACGCCGCTGCGCGATCAGTTC
ACCCGTGCACCGCTGGATAACGACATTGGCGTAAGTGAAGCGACCCGCATTGACCCTAACGCCTGGGTCG
AACGCTGGAAGGCGGCGGGCCATTACCAGGCCGAAGCAGCGTTGTTGCAGTGCACGGCAGATACACTTGC
TGATGCGGTGCTGATTACGACCGCTCACGCGTGGCAGCATCAGGGGAAAACCTTATTTATCAGCCGGAAA
ACCTACCGGATTGATGGTAGTGGTCAAATGGCGATTACCGTTGATGTTGAAGTGGCGAGCGATACACCGC
ATCCGGCGCGGATTGGCCTGAACTGCCAGCTGGCGCAGGTAGCAGAGCGGGTAAACTGGCTCGGATTAGG
GCCGCAAGAAAACTATCCCGACCGCCTTACTGCCGCCTGTTTTGACCGCTGGGATCTGCCATTGTCAGAC
ATGTATACCCCGTACGTCTTCCCGAGCGAAAACGGTCTGCGCTGCGGGACGCGCGAATTGAATTATGGCC
CACACCAGTGGCGCGGCGACTTCCAGTTCAACATCAGCCGCTACAGTCAACAGCAACTGATGGAAACCAG
CCATCGCCATCTGCTGCACGCGGAAGAAGGCACATGGCTGAATATCGACGGTTTCCATATGGGGATTGGT
GGCGACGACTCCTGGAGCCCGTCAGTATCGGCGGAATTCCAACTGAGCGCCGGTCGCTACCATTACCAAC
TTGTCTGGTGTCAAAAATAATAGGCGAAACAAATCATCTGACACCACCACCGTCTGATGGATCGTTCTCA
TCTCCGTCTCCACATTATTATCCGACGACTACATCGACACCGAATCGAATGGAAACAAGTCCGGAGTACA
TGTTTAACCATGAAATGGTGGGTAGATGATTATTAAAATGTTTAAGAAAATTAAATAATTTGTTTTAGGC
ACCACCGGTCAATGCGATGTGGTATACTACACCACCTCCTTATCAAGATCCAAACTATCGTCATGTGCCT
CCAAATACTGCATTTCAAAATGCAGAGCAAATGAATGGCTCCTTCTACTGTTAATCTATTTAATTCATTA
ATTTTTCATTTATTGACTGTATCCCGGATGTTTCTTGTCCTCCCAACATATCTCCTAACTGCTCGGTTCA
TTTTAAATATGCTCATCTCACTACATCACCCAGACACTGGTCCCCACAGAGTTTTTTGTATACTATTTCG
GGTCATTTTTCTTATTCTAGACTAATATTGTAAGCTATAAGTTGTAGAATAATTATTGATCCAAATCAGA
TTAAGAGTATAAGCTTTGTTTTTTCTCCTTTTCTTTATAACTTGTTACAATTTTTGAAATTCCCTTTTTT
GACAGGCTTTTATTACACTGTAACTGTGTTTCTTATCTTGCAAACATTTAATGAATTGTAATTCTTTAGT
ATCTTGAGGGCTTTTTGTTTTTCGAATTATTGAAGCTCAAAGTTCCAGTTTTACTACGATCCAGCGAATT
CTCCTCATTTCGATCCGATGCAATTGACTTCAGATCAATATTGGTTGCCTGAAAGAAATAATTGTGAGCA
TTTTTGTCAAAAAACAGAGAACTCACCATTCTCGAGGCTCCCGTTCCAGGAGCAGTACTTGGTGATGGAC
ACGTAGATTGATTAAACCAAACCAAAGGTTCTTTCAGAGTCAACTTACAGCCTCGAGCGTAGTCCGTGAT
AGCTTCTCGCAGAACACTGAAAATTGGAAATTTATTGGAATAAAAACTTTTTCTGCACTTTATAGAATAA
AAAAATCATGAATTTACCCGAATTTAACCTCCGAATCGTAGACCAAATTGTCCAAGTAGATGGAAATCAC
CTTGAACATCGGATGTTTTTCATATGCTGAAAATAAATTAATGAATTTATGTAATTTTTTAAATAATTAC
TTTTCAATTTGGTGAACAATTCCTGCTTCTTTGCATAGGCATCTGGACGAGTGAGTCCTTTCCAATCAAT
CAATGTGGTGTCGACCTCGAGGGGGGGCCCGGTACCCAGCTTTTGTTCCCTTTAGTGAGGGTTAATTCCG
AGCTTGGCGTAATCATGGTCATAGCTGTTTCCTGTGTGAAATTGTTATCCGCTCACAATTCCACACAACA
TAGGAGCCGGAAGCATAAAGTGTAAAGCCTGGGGTGCCTAATGAGTGAGGTAACTCACATTAATTGCGTT
GCGCTCACTGCCCGCTTTCCAGTCGGGAAACCTGTCGTGCCAGCTGCATTAATGAATCGGCCAACGCCTA
CTAGTCGGCCGTACGGGCCCTTTCGTCTCGCGCGTTTCGGTGATGACGGTGAAAACCTCTGACACATGCA
GCTCCCGGAGACGGTCACAGCTTGTCTGTAAGCGGATGCCGGGAGCAGACAAGCCCGTCAGGGCGCGTCA
GCGGGTGTTGGCGGGTGTCGGGGCTGGCTTAACTATGCGGCATCAGAGCAGATTGTACTGAGAGTGCACC
ATATGCGGTGTGAAATACCGCACAGATGCGTAAGGAGAAAATACCGCATCAGGCGGCCTTAAGGGCCTCG
TGATACGCCTATTTTTATAGGTTAATGTCATGATAATAATGGTTTCTTAGACGTCAGGTGGCACTTTTCG
GGGAAATGTGCGCGGAACCCCTATTTGTTTATTTTTCTAAATACATTCAAATATGTATCCGCTCATGAGA
CAATAACCCTGATAAATGCTTCAATAATATTGAAAAAGGAAGAGTATGAGTATTCAACATTTCCGTGTCG
CCCTTATTCCCTTTTTTGCGGCATTTTGCCTTCCTGTTTTTGCTCACCCAGAAACGCTGGTGAAAGTAAA
AGATGCTGAAGATCAGTTGGGTGCACGAGTGGGTTACATCGAACTGGATCTCAACAGCGGTAAGATCCTT
GAGAGTTTTCGCCCCGAAGAACGTTTTCCAATGATGAGCACTTTTAAAGTTCTGCTATGTGGCGCGGTAT
TATCCCGTATTGACGCCGGGCAAGAGCAACTCGGTCGCCGCATACACTATTCTCAGAATGACTTGGTTGA
GTACTCACCAGTCACAGAAAAGCATCTTACGGATGGCATGACAGTAAGAGAATTATGCAGTGCTGCCATA
ACCATGAGTGATAACACTGCGGCCAACTTACTTCTGACAACGATCGGAGGACCGAAGGAGCTAACCGCTT
TTTTGCACAACATGGGGGATCATGTAACTCGCCTTGATCGTTGGGAACCGGAGCTGAATGAAGCCATACC
AAACGACGAGCGTGACACCACGATGCCTGTAGCAATGGCAACAACGTTGCGCAAACTATTAACTGGCGAA
CTACTTACTCTAGCTTCCCGGCAACAATTAATAGACTGGATGGAGGCGGATAAAGTTGCAGGACCACTTC
TGCGCTCGGCCCTTCCGGCTGGCTGGTTTATTGCTGATAAATCTGGAGCCGGTGAGCGTGGGTCTCGCGG
TATCATTGCAGCACTGGGGCCAGATGGTAAGCCCTCCCGTATCGTAGTTATCTACACGACGGGGAGTCAG
GCAACTATGGATGAACGAAATAGACAGATCGCTGAGATAGGTGCCTCACTGATTAAGCATTGGTAACTGT
CAGACCAAGTTTACTCATATATACTTTAGATTGATTTAAAACTTCATTTTTAATTTAAAAGGATCTAGGT
GAAGATCCTTTTTGATAATCTCATGACCAAAATCCCTTAACGTGAGTTTTCGTTCCACTGAGCGTCAGAC
CCCGTAGAAAAGATCAAAGGATCTTCTTGAGATCCTTTTTTTCTGCGCGTAATCTGCTGCTTGCAAACAA
AAAAACCACCGCTACCAGCGGTGGTTTGTTTGCCGGATCAAGAGCTACCAACTCTTTTTCCGAAGGTAAC
TGGCTTCAGCAGAGCGCAGATACCAAATACTGTCCTTCTAGTGTAGCCGTAGTTAGGCCACCACTTCAAG
AACTCTGTAGCACCGCCTACATACCTCGCTCTGCTAATCCTGTTACCAGTGGCTGCTGCCAGTGGCGATA
AGTCGTGTCTTACCGGGTTGGACTCAAGACGATAGTTACCGGATAAGGCGCAGCGGTCGGGCTGAACGGG
GGGTTCGTGCACACAGCCCAGCTTGGAGCGAACGACCTACACCGAACTGAGATACCTACAGCGTGAGCAT
TGAGAAAGCGCCACGCTTCCCGAAGGGAGAAAGGCGGACAGGTATCCGGTAAGCGGCAGGGTCGGAACAG
GAGAGCGCACGAGGGAGCTTCCAGGGGGAAACGCCTGGTATCTTTATAGTCCTGTCGGGTTTCGCCACCT
CTGACTTGAGCGTCGATTTTTGTGATGCTCGTCAGGGGGGCGGAGCCTATGGAAAAACGCCAGCAACGCG
GCCTTTTTACGGTTCCTGGCCTTTTGCTGGCCTTTTGCTCACATGTTCTTTCCTGCGTTATCCCCTGATT
CTGTGGATAACCGTATTACCGCCTTTGAGTGAGCTGATACCGCTCGCCGCAGCCGAACGACCGAGCGCAG
CGAGTCAGTGAGCGAGGAAGCGGAAGAGCGCCCAATACGCAAACCGCCTCTCCCCGCGCGTTGGCCGATT
CATTAATGCAGCTGGCACGACAGGTTTCCCGACTGGAAAGCGGGCAGTGAGCGCAACGCAATTAATGTGA
GTTAGCTCACTCATTAGGCACCCCAGGCTTTACACTTTATGCTTCCGGCTCGTATGTTGTGTGGAATTGT
GAGCGGATAACAATTTCACACAGGAAACAGCT
Features (pLannotate 1.2.2; 21 found; start..end, strand, type, name):
     18..68      -  misc_feature   MCS (fragment): pUC18/19 multiple cloning site
    103..186     +  CDS            trpS (fragment): SYW_ECOLI - Experimental evidence at protein level: Swiss-Prot protein existence level 1. Catalyzes the attachment of tryptophan to tRNA(Trp). Amino acylates tRNA(Trp) with both L- and D-tryptophan, although D-tryptophan is a poor substrate (PubMed:10918062). From Escherichia coli (strain K12).
    193..3240    +  CDS            lacZ: β-galactosidase; lacZ
   3246..3551    +  CDS            glp-1 (fragment): GLP1_CAEEL - Also known as emb-33 From Caenorhabditis elegans.
   3919..4221    -  CDS            YOO1_CAEEL (fragment): Protein inferred from homology: Swiss-Prot protein existence level 3. From Caenorhabditis elegans.
   4287..4406    -  CDS            YOO1_CAEEL (fragment): Protein inferred from homology: Swiss-Prot protein existence level 3. From Caenorhabditis elegans.
   4490..4516    +  misc_feature   MCS (fragment): pBluescript multiple cloning site
   4529..4547    -  promoter       T3 promoter: promoter for bacteriophage T3 RNA polymerase
   4592..4608    -  protein_bind   lac operator: The lac repressor binds to the lac operator to inhibit transcription in E. coli. This inhibition can be relieved by adding lactose or isopropyl-β-D-thiogalactopyranoside (IPTG). lac repressor encoded by lacI
   4616..4646    -  promoter       lac promoter: promoter for the E. coli lac operon
   4661..4682    -  protein_bind   CAP binding site: CAP binding activates transcription in the presence of cAMP. E. coli catabolite activator protein
   4695..4757    -  CDS            lacI (fragment): lac repressor; lacI; The lac repressor binds to the lac operator to inhibit transcription in E. coli. This inhibition can be relieved by adding lactose or isopropyl-β-D-thiogalactopyranoside (IPTG).
   4787..4822    +  CDS            rop (fragment): Rop protein, which maintains plasmids at low copy number; rop
   4924..5023    +  misc_feature   bom (fragment): basis of mobility region from pBR322
   5121..5225    +  promoter       AmpR promoter: bla
   5226..6086    +  CDS            AmpR: β-lactamase; bla; confers resistance to ampicillin, carbenicillin, and related antibiotics
   6257..6845    +  rep_origin     ori: high-copy-number ColE1/pMB1/pBR322/pUC origin of replication
   7028..7120    +  CDS            lacI (fragment): lac repressor; lacI; The lac repressor binds to the lac operator to inhibit transcription in E. coli. This inhibition can be relieved by adding lactose or isopropyl-β-D-thiogalactopyranoside (IPTG).
   7133..7154    +  protein_bind   CAP binding site: CAP binding activates transcription in the presence of cAMP. E. coli catabolite activator protein
   7169..7199    +  promoter       lac promoter: promoter for the E. coli lac operon
   7207..7223    +  protein_bind   lac operator: The lac repressor binds to the lac operator to inhibit transcription in E. coli. This inhibition can be relieved by adding lactose or isopropyl-β-D-thiogalactopyranoside (IPTG). lac repressor encoded by lacI
