[The description below was written by a language model from this plasmid's Addgene catalogue record and pLannotate feature annotations shown in this document.]
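Description:
pPD26_77 is a 7,242 bp empty-backbone vector for expression in the nematode Caenorhabditis elegans, distributed as part of a 1995 laboratory vector kit. The parental backbone is recorded as unknown, but the annotated features point to a pUC/pBluescript-type bacterial plasmid. It carries a high-copy ColE1/pMB1-family origin and a β-lactamase gene with its own promoter for ampicillin selection in E. coli. It also retains remnants of the lac promoter/operator/CAP region, a T3 promoter, and small rop, bom and lacI fragments. Copy number is not stated in the catalogue entry.

The payload is a promoterless lacZ reporter. A fragment of the pUC18/19 polylinker lies just upstream of a full-length β-galactosidase coding sequence. The catalogue lists an SV40 nuclear localisation signal together with N- and C-terminal lacZ segments as the fusion parts. The NLS is not called out separately in the feature table, which instead shows a short E. coli trpS-derived fragment immediately before lacZ, so the NLS presumably lies in this leader region. Directly downstream of lacZ the annotation detects a fragment of the C. elegans glp-1 coding sequence, followed by reverse-strand fragments of a neighbouring predicted worm gene. This suggests that genomic sequence from the glp-1 locus supplies the 3′ end of the reporter transcript, although the record does not say so explicitly. No worm promoter is present. The design implies that users insert a promoter or gene fragment by restriction cloning into the upstream polylinker, producing nuclear-localised β-galactosidase fusions whose staining pattern reports expression in transgenic worms. No worm selectable marker is annotated.
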