Addgene plasmid #1441: pPD26_77
Purpose: (Empty Backbone)
Depositing lab: Andrew Fire. Depositing organization: Carnegie Institution for Science.
Backbone
  Vector backbone: Unknown
  Backbone size (bp): 7242
  Vector type: Worm Expression
Growth in bacteria
  Bacterial resistance: Ampicillin, 100 μg/mL
  Growth temperature: 37°C
  Growth strain: DH5alpha
  Copy number: Unknown
Gene/Insert
  Gene/Insert name: None
  Tag / fusion protein: SV40NLS, lacZN, lacZC
  Cloning method: Restriction Enzyme
Terms and licenses: Academic/Nonprofit Terms; Industry Terms: Not Available to Industry
Depositor comments: See Fire Lab Vector Kit Documentation 1995. Fire Lab Miniprep Number pPD26.77, Ligation number NONE.
How to cite: pPD26_77 was a gift from Andrew Fire (Addgene plasmid # 1441 ; http://n2t.net/addgene:1441 ; RRID:Addgene_1441)
