>Addgene plasmid #1441 | pPD26_77 | addgene partial sequence | sequence record 16582 | 1441_m13reverse
AAGGGGGAATNCGAGNTNCTTNTNAGGTNTANNCACATNTGGAAACCTGTACAACACNTTNAGTCAGGGG
GGACNNCTNTGCCNCANCTNTTGCTNGGAGAGGAGTTTTGTTGGCNGGTCNNCGACCNGAGNNAGGCNTG
CNAANGNCNNGCCGGCCNTGNCNNATGATGCNNNCNGGNNNCCTCNGGNGANNANTTNAAANNGNNGGGN
TCTAGCNANAAAGTGACCTGNNAGGCTTNCGNTGGGACATTCNCNANCTANGCAATCTCTTGNNTTNNAG
AGGAACCTGNNNAGNGCTTGGAGTGNATGGGNGGNATNNTTCCTATCNTNAGCACCGTCGNCTACGCNNT
GNGNTTCNNGGTNAGANNGACANTCACCGCCGATTNAGGNACCNGCNCCGNCGANANGGAAATGNCTANC
CTGACATNCNANGATANNGCCNNGTNTTNCTGTCCNCNAGANAGANGCGCTTNTTGATTAATNAAAANTA
CNNNNANTTNNATTACTGGGGTCAGGATANTTCTGTGNTNCNCNNTNNCGCGNNGNACNNNGATCTGATG
NACGCGANNCNGGGNGGCNNAGGNNCCAGNAGNNTGCCTGANCAACCCTCNTNCCGTGNGNGCNNNCACT
TGTGAGAANGTGANCATCTCTNGCNGCGGCTCCGGCTCTAAACANCAGGNNATAANCNACNNGNTCTTGA
TNTCNATNNCCGCCAGGTACNNGNNNCNNNATTGCTGATCTNCNNTCNATNAGNNANTNACCNNGCGNTC
NTNCAANTANATNTTCTCCNGTANNAAATCTGNNANAANTNNTNTCTGGGGTANNCACCGCTTCNCNCAC
ANNGCNAAGAATGNTNAATANTATTCGCANNGAGATTNGNNTCCTNANNGNNAGCGTTTTNNCCNCTCNN
CGCTCTCTTTCNAATTNGACNGTTNTNNNCCNNGGGCCACNGNGCCTCNAATTTCTNGNCCNNTTTCAAA
NNTTNANCTTTACCCTNNANCGGGGCNNNGTACCNNACACTNCNNCTCGGACANGNATNNCNANGNTTCN
NNCNCTCANCGCNAANNNNAATTTNGCNCNTGNAAAANANAAAAAGGNNGNANTCTGTNGANNATTTTTT
TNNTNTNGGTNCNTNNNAGGAACTTNGNACATTTNCCNNCCCCCCTGCNNANACCNAGNAAAGNAAAAAA
NANNNNNNNAAATNNNATAGTTCNAATAAATCCNCNTCNAACGGANGAGCNNCTTGTTTNTTNCANCNNN
NNNGNTNANGNGTNACGCNNGCGAGNCACTCTGNANANCTTCGGCNAATAAAANCNTTNTCNNNNCCTAN
TCCTCGCTANCTCTTNNNCTNCCNTTTNTACANCCNCTCNCCNANTCGAACACTNTCAACAATCGCTCGC
AANATCAATTNTTCGNNTNCTNATACTCTATNTGNTGCTGNNTAGTCAATATNCTCTTTNCNCACNCTAT
GNNCNCCTNCNC
